Addgene plasmid #226097: MCP/PCP red RNA Lantern
Purpose: RNA tracking
Depositing lab: Jennifer Prescher. Depositing organization: University of California, Irvine. Publication: A modular platform for bioluminescent RNA tracking. Halbers LP, Cole KH, Ng KK, Fuller EB, Chan CET, Callicoatte C, Metcalfe M, Chen CC, Barhoosh AA, Reid-McLaughlin E, Kent AD, Torrey ZR, Steward O, Luptak A, Prescher JA. Nat Commun. 2024 Nov 18;15(1):9992. doi: 10.1038/s41467-024-54263-5. PubMed 39557883.
Backbone
  Vector backbone: pCDNA3.1
  Backbone size w/o insert (bp): 5405
  Total vector size (bp): 8083
  Vector type: Mammalian Expression
Growth in bacteria
  Bacterial resistance: Ampicillin, 100 μg/mL
  Growth temperature: 37°C
  Growth strain: DH5alpha
  Copy number: High Copy
Gene/Insert
  Gene/Insert name: NLS-HA-MS2-SmBiT-IRES-PP7-mScarlet-I-LgBiT-FLAG
  Insert size (bp): 2714
  Promoter: CMV
  Cloning method: Gibson Cloning
  Sequencing primers: 5′ TAATACGACTCACTATAGGGAGACCCAAGCTTatgggcccaaaaaagaaaagaaaagtt; 3′ CGGCCGCCAGTGTGATGGATATCTGCAGAATTCTTACTTGTCATCGTCGTCCTTGTAGTC
Terms and licenses: Academic/Nonprofit Terms; Industry Terms: Not Available to Industry
Depositor comments: Please visit https://doi.org/10.1101/2022.07.02.498144 for bioRxiv preprint.
How to cite: MCP/PCP red RNA Lantern was a gift from Jennifer Prescher (Addgene plasmid # 226097 ; http://n2t.net/addgene:226097 ; RRID:Addgene_226097)
