[The description below was written by a language model from this plasmid's Addgene catalogue record and pLannotate feature annotations shown in this document.]
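Description:
MCP/PCP red RNA Lantern is an 8,083 bp mammalian expression plasmid built on a pcDNA3.1 backbone for bioluminescent tracking of RNA. It is propagated in E. coli at high copy from a ColE1/pUC-type origin with ampicillin selection (AmpR). It also carries an f1 origin and an SV40 promoter-driven neomycin resistance cassette with an SV40 poly(A) signal, which can be used to select transfected mammalian cells. Several short annotations in the feature table (fragments of an HIV-1 LTR, ble, lacI and bom) appear to be partial sequence matches or backbone remnants rather than functional parts.

The payload is a single bicistronic transcript driven by the CMV enhancer/promoter and terminated by the bGH poly(A) signal. T7 and SP6 promoters flank the insert. The first open reading frame encodes an NLS- and HA-tagged MS2 coat protein fused to SmBiT, the small peptide fragment of split NanoLuc luciferase. The NLS, HA and SmBiT elements are named in the insert description but were not annotated individually in the feature table. An EMCV IRES then allows translation of the second reading frame, in which the PP7 coat protein is fused to the red fluorescent protein mScarlet-I, the large NanoLuc fragment LgBiT (annotated as a partial Nluc) and a C-terminal FLAG tag.

The logic implied by this design is that the two coat proteins bind their cognate MS2 and PP7 hairpins. When a target RNA carries both hairpins close together, SmBiT and LgBiT are brought together and reconstitute active luciferase. The "red" in the name suggests that the fused mScarlet-I acts as a resonance energy transfer acceptor that shifts the emission toward longer wavelengths, although the record itself does not state this.
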