Features (pLannotate 1.2.2; 26 found; start..end, strand, type, name):
     53..105     -  misc_feature   bom (fragment): basis of mobility region from pBR322
    260..639     +  enhancer       CMV enhancer: human cytomegalovirus immediate early enhancer
    640..843     +  promoter       CMV promoter: human cytomegalovirus (CMV) immediate early promoter
    839..872     +  LTR            5' LTR (truncated) (fragment): truncated 5' long terminal repeat (LTR) from HIV-1
    888..906     +  promoter       T7 promoter: promoter for bacteriophage T7 RNA polymerase
   1007..1357    +  CDS            CAPSD_BPMS2 (fragment): Experimental evidence at protein level: Swiss-Prot protein existence level 1. Acts as a translational repressor of viral replicase synthesis late in infection. This latter function is the result of capsid protein interaction with an RNA hairpin which contains the replicase ribosome-binding site. From Escherichia phage MS2 (Bacteriophage MS2).
   1541..2003    +  misc_feature   IRES: internal ribosome entry site (IRES) of the encephalomyocarditis virus (EMCV)
   2029..2391    +  CDS            COAT_BPPP7: Experimental evidence at protein level: Swiss-Prot protein existence level 1. Forms the phage shell; binds to the phage RNA. From Pseudomonas phage PP7 (Bacteriophage PP7).
   2422..3093    +  CDS            mScarlet-I: mScarlet-I is a basic (constitutively fluorescent) red fluorescent protein published in 2016, derived from synthetic construct. It is reported to be a rapidly-maturing monomer with moderate acid sensitivity.
   3097..3564    +  CDS            Nluc (fragment): NanoLuc® luciferase human codon-optimized
   3577..3597    +  CDS            FLAG (fragment): FLAG® epitope tag, followed by an enterokinase cleavage site
   3661..3679    -  promoter       SP6 promoter: promoter for bacteriophage SP6 RNA polymerase
   3705..3929    +  polyA_signal   bGH poly(A) signal: bovine growth hormone polyadenylation signal
   3933..3954    +  promoter       SV40 promoter (fragment): SV40 enhancer and early promoter
   3975..4403    +  rep_origin     f1 ori (sequence partly withheld): f1 bacteriophage origin of replication; arrow indicates direction of (+) strand synthesis
   4417..4746    +  promoter       SV40 promoter: SV40 enhancer and early promoter
   4813..5604    +  CDS            neo: KKA2_KLEPN - Also known as kan, nptII. Experimental evidence at protein level: Swiss-Prot protein existence level 1. Resistance to kanamycin, neomycin, paromomycin, ribostamycin, butirosin and gentamicin B. From Klebsiella pneumoniae.
   5628..5786    +  CDS            ble (fragment): BLE_KLEPN - Experimental evidence at protein level: Swiss-Prot protein existence level 1. Binding protein with a strong affinity to the bleomycin family of antibiotics. Binds to CL990; an antimitotic-antibiotic compound. From Klebsiella pneumoniae.
   5781..5902    +  polyA_signal   SV40 poly(A) signal: SV40 polyadenylation signal
   5975..5991    -  protein_bind   lac operator: The lac repressor binds to the lac operator to inhibit transcription in E. coli. This inhibition can be relieved by adding lactose or isopropyl-β-D-thiogalactopyranoside (IPTG). lac repressor encoded by lacI
   5999..6029    -  promoter       lac promoter: promoter for the E. coli lac operon
   6044..6065    -  protein_bind   CAP binding site: CAP binding activates transcription in the presence of cAMP. E. coli catabolite activator protein
   6078..6170    -  CDS            lacI (fragment): lac repressor; lacI; The lac repressor binds to the lac operator to inhibit transcription in E. coli. This inhibition can be relieved by adding lactose or isopropyl-β-D-thiogalactopyranoside (IPTG).
   6353..6941    -  rep_origin     ori: high-copy-number ColE1/pMB1/pBR322/pUC origin of replication
   7112..7972    -  CDS            AmpR: β-lactamase; bla; confers resistance to ampicillin, carbenicillin, and related antibiotics
   7973..8077    -  promoter       AmpR promoter: bla
>Addgene plasmid #226097 | MCP/PCP red RNA Lantern | addgene full sequence | sequence record 457185 | Addgene NGS Result
TCCCCGAAAAGTGCCACCTGACGTCGACGGATCGGGAGATCTCCCGATCCCCTATGGTGCACTCTCAGTA
CAATCTGCTCTGATGCCGCATAGTTAAGCCAGTATCTGCTCCCTGCTTGTGTGTTGGAGGTCGCTGAGTA
GTGCGCGAGCAAAATTTAAGCTACAACAAGGCAAGGCTTGACCGACAATTGCATGAAGAATCTGCTTAGG
GTTAGGCGTTTTGCGCTGCTTCGCGATGTACGGGCCAGATATACGCGTTGACATTGATTATTGACTAGTT
ATTAATAGTAATCAATTACGGGGTCATTAGTTCATAGCCCATATATGGAGTTCCGCGTTACATAACTTAC
GGTAAATGGCCCGCCTGGCTGACCGCCCAACGACCCCCGCCCATTGACGTCAATAATGACGTATGTTCCC
ATAGTAACGCCAATAGGGACTTTCCATTGACGTCAATGGGTGGAGTATTTACGGTAAACTGCCCACTTGG
CAGTACATCAAGTGTATCATATGCCAAGTACGCCCCCTATTGACGTCAATGACGGTAAATGGCCCGCCTG
GCATTATGCCCAGTACATGACCTTATGGGACTTTCCTACTTGGCAGTACATCTACGTATTAGTCATCGCT
ATTACCATGGTGATGCGGTTTTGGCAGTACATCAATGGGCGTGGATAGCGGTTTGACTCACGGGGATTTC
CAAGTCTCCACCCCATTGACGTCAATGGGAGTTTGTTTTGGCACCAAAATCAACGGGACTTTCCAAAATG
TCGTAACAACTCCGCCCCATTGACGCAAATGGGCGGTAGGCGTGTACGGTGGGAGGTCTATATAAGCAGA
GCTCTCTGGCTAACTAGAGAACCCACTGCTTACTGGCTTATCGAAATTAATACGACTCACTATAGGGAGA
CCCAAGCTTATGGGCCCAAAAAAGAAAAGAAAAGTTGGCTACCCCTACGACGTGCCCGACTACGCCATCG
AAGGCCGCCATATGCTAGCCGTTAAAATGGCTTCTAACTTTACTCAGTTCGTTCTCGTCGACAATGGCGG
AACTGGCGACGTGACTGTCGCCCCAAGCAACTTCGCTAACGGGATCGCTGAATGGATCAGCTCTAACTCG
CGTTCACAGGCTTACAAAGTAACCTGTAGCGTTCGTCAGAGCTCTGCGCAGAATCGCAAATACACCATCA
AAGTCGAGGTGCCTAAAGGCGCCTGGCGTTCGTACTTAAATATGGAACTAACCATTCCAATTTTCGCCAC
GAATTCCGACTGCGAGCTTATTGTTAAGGCAATGCAAGGTCTCCTAAAAGATGGAAACCCGATTCCCTCA
GCAATCGCAGCAAACTCCGGCATCTACGCGGATTCTAGACGGGATCCCGCCACCGTGACCGGCTACCGCC
TGTTTGAGGAGATTCTGTAACGTACGACGCGTGGATCCCTCCCCCCCCCCTAACGTTACTGGCCGAAGCC
GCTTGGAATAAGGCCGGTGTGCGTTTGTCTATATGTTATTTTCCACCATATTGCCGTCTTTTGGCAATGT
GAGGGCCCGGAAACCTGGCCCTGTCTTCTTGACGAGCATTCCTAGGGGTCTTTCCCCTCTCGCCAAAGGA
ATGCAAGGTCTGTTGAATGTCGTGAAGGAAGCAGTTCCTCTGGAAGCTTCTTGAAGACAAACAACGTCTG
TAGCGACCCTTTGCAGGCAGCGGAACCCCCCACCTGGCGACAGGTGCCTCTGCGGCCAAAAGCCACGTGT
ATAAGATACACCTGCAAAGGCGGCACAACCCCAGTGCCACGTTGTGAGTTGGATAGTTGTGGAAAGAGTC
AAATGGCTCTCCTCAAGCGTATTCAACAAGGGGCTGAAGGATGCCCAGAAGGTACCCCATTGTATGGGAT
CTGATCTGGGGCCTCGGTGCACATGCTTTACATGTGTTTAGTCGAGGTTAAAAAAACGTCTAGGCCCCCC
GAACCACGGGGACGTGGTTTTCCTTTGAAAAACACGATGATAATATGGCCACAGCCTGCAGGATGGGCTC
CAAAACCATCGTTCTTTCGGTCGGCGAGGCTACTCGCACTCTGACTGAGATCCAGTCCACCGCAGACCGT
CAGATCTTCGAAGAGAAGGTCGGGCCTCTGGTGGGTCGGCTGCGCCTCACGGCTTCGCTCCGTCAAAACG
GAGCCAAGACCGCGTATCGCGTCAACCTAAAACTGGATCAGGCGGACGTCGTTGATTCCGGACTTCCGAA
AGTGCGCTACACTCAGGTATGGTCGCACGACGTGACAATCGTTGCGAATAGCACCGAGGCCTCGCGCAAA
TCGTTGTACGATTTGACCAAGTCCCTCGTCGCGACCTCGCAGGTCGAAGATCTTGTCGTCAACCTTGTGC
CGCTGGGCCGTGCGGATCCACCGGTATGCATCGCCACCGCCGTGAGCAAGGGCGAGGCAGTGATCAAGGA
GTTCATGCGGTTCAAGGTGCACATGGAGGGCTCCATGAACGGCCACGAGTTCGAGATCGAGGGCGAGGGC
GAGGGCCGCCCCTACGAGGGCACCCAGACCGCCAAGCTGAAGGTGACCAAGGGTGGCCCCCTGCCCTTCT
CCTGGGACATCCTGTCCCCTCAGTTCATGTACGGCTCCAGGGCCTTCATCAAGCACCCCGCCGACATCCC
CGACTACTATAAGCAGTCCTTCCCCGAGGGCTTCAAGTGGGAGCGCGTGATGAACTTCGAGGACGGCGGC
GCCGTGACCGTGACCCAGGACACCTCCCTGGAGGACGGCACCCTGATCTACAAGGTGAAGCTCCGCGGCA
CCAACTTCCCTCCTGACGGCCCCGTAATGCAGAAGAAGACAATGGGCTGGGAAGCGTCCACCGAGCGGTT
GTACCCCGAGGACGGCGTGCTGAAGGGCGACATTAAGATGGCCCTGCGCCTGAAGGACGGCGGCCGCTAC
CTGGCGGACTTCAAGACCACCTACAAGGCCAAGAAGCCCGTGCAGATGCCCGGCGCCTACAACGTCGACC
GCAAGTTGGACATCACCTCCCACAACGAGGACTACACCGTGGTGGAACAGTACGAACGCTCCGAGGGCCG
CCACTCCACCGGAAAGTTCACACTCGAAGATTTCGTTGGGGACTGGGAACAGACAGCCGCCTACAACCTG
GACCAAGTCCTTGAACAGGGAGGTGTGTCCAGTTTGCTGCAGAATCTCGCCGTGTCCGTAACTCCGATCC
AAAGGATTGTCCGGAGCGGTGAAAATGCCCTGAAGATCGACATCCATGTCATCATCCCGTATGAAGGTCT
GAGCGCCGACCAAATGGCCCAGATCGAAGAGGTGTTTAAGGTGGTGTACCCTGTGGATGATCATCACTTT
AAGGTGATCCTGCCCTATGGCACACTGGTAATCGACGGGGTTACGCCGAACATGCTGAACTATTTCGGAC
GGCCGTATGAAGGCATCGCCGTGTTCGACGGCAAAAAGATCACTGTAACAGGGACCCTGTGGAACGGCAA
CAAAATTATCGACGAGCGCCTGATCACCCCCGACGGCTCCATGCTGTTCCGAGTAACCATCAACAGCCTC
GAGGACTACAAGGACGACGATGACAAGTAAGAATTCTGCAGATATCCATCACACTGGCGGCCGCTCGAGC
ATGCATCTAGAGGGCCCTATTCTATAGTGTCACCTAAATGCTAGAGCTCGCTGATCAGCCTCGACTGTGC
CTTCTAGTTGCCAGCCATCTGTTGTTTGCCCCTCCCCCGTGCCTTCCTTGACCCTGGAAGGTGCCACTCC
CACTGTCCTTTCCTAATAAAATGAGGAAATTGCATCGCATTGTCTGAGTAGGTGTCATTCTATTCTGGGG
GGTGGGGTGGGGCAGGACAGCAAGGGGGAGGATTGGGAAGACAATAGCAGGCATGCTGGGGATGCGGTGG
GCTCTATGGCTTCTGAGGCGGAAAGAACCAGCTGGGGCTCTAGGGGGTATCCCC
[124 nt withheld, positions 3975-4098]
C
[91 nt withheld, positions 4100-4190]
A
[49 nt withheld, positions 4192-4240]
CCTTTGACGTTGGAGTCCACGTTCTTT
[37 nt withheld, positions 4268-4304]
ACCCTATCTCGGTCTATTCTTTTGATTTATAAGGGATTTTGCCGATTTCGGCCTATTGGTTAAAAAATGA
GCTGATTTAACAAAAATTTAACGCGAATTAATTCTGTGGAATGTGTGTCAGTTAGGGTGTGGAAAGTCCC
CAGGCTCCCCAGCAGGCAGAAGTATGCAAAGCATGCATCTCAATTAGTCAGCAACCAGGTGTGGAAAGTC
CCCAGGCTCCCCAGCAGGCAGAAGTATGCAAAGCATGCATCTCAATTAGTCAGCAACCATAGTCCCGCCC
CTAACTCCGCCCATCCCGCCCCTAACTCCGCCCAGTTCCGCCCATTCTCCGCCCCATGGCTGACTAATTT
TTTTTATTTATGCAGAGGCCGAGGCCGCCTCTGCCTCTGAGCTATTCCAGAAGTAGTGAGGAGGCTTTTT
TGGAGGCCTAGGCTTTTGCAAAAAGCTCCCGGGAGCTTGTATATCCATTTTCGGATCTGATCAAGAGACA
GGATGAGGATCGTTTCGCATGATTGAACAAGATGGATTGCACGCAGGTTCTCCGGCCGCTTGGGTGGAGA
GGCTATTCGGCTATGACTGGGCACAACAGACAATCGGCTGCTCTGATGCCGCCGTGTTCCGGCTGTCAGC
GCAGGGGCGCCCGGTTCTTTTTGTCAAGACCGACCTGTCCGGTGCCCTGAATGAACTGCAGGACGAGGCA
GCGCGGCTATCGTGGCTGGCCACGACGGGCGTTCCTTGCGCAGCTGTGCTCGACGTTGTCACTGAAGCGG
GAAGGGACTGGCTGCTATTGGGCGAAGTGCCGGGGCAGGATCTCCTGTCATCTCACCTTGCTCCTGCCGA
GAAAGTATCCATCATGGCTGATGCAATGCGGCGGCTGCATACGCTTGATCCGGCTACCTGCCCATTCGAC
CACCAAGCGAAACATCGCATCGAGCGAGCACGTACTCGGATGGAAGCCGGTCTTGTCGATCAGGATGATC
TGGACGAAGAGCATCAGGGGCTCGCGCCAGCCGAACTGTTCGCCAGGCTCAAGGCGCGCATGCCCGACGG
CGAGGATCTCGTCGTGACCCATGGCGATGCCTGCTTGCCGAATATCATGGTGGAAAATGGCCGCTTTTCT
GGATTCATCGACTGTGGCCGGCTGGGTGTGGCGGACCGCTATCAGGACATAGCGTTGGCTACCCGTGATA
TTGCTGAAGAGCTTGGCGGCGAATGGGCTGACCGCTTCCTCGTGCTTTACGGTATCGCCGCTCCCGATTC
GCAGCGCATCGCCTTCTATCGCCTTCTTGACGAGTTCTTCTGAGCGGGACTCTGGGGTTCGAAATGACCG
ACCAAGCGACGCCCAACCTGCCATCACGAGATTTCGATTCCACCGCCGCCTTCTATGAAAGGTTGGGCTT
CGGAATCGTTTTCCGGGACGCCGGCTGGATGATCCTCCAGCGCGGGGATCTCATGCTGGAGTTCTTCGCC
CACCCCAACTTGTTTATTGCAGCTTATAATGGTTACAAATAAAGCAATAGCATCACAAATTTCACAAATA
AAGCATTTTTTTCACTGCATTCTAGTTGTGGTTTGTCCAAACTCATCAATGTATCTTATCATGTCTGTAT
ACCGTCGACCTCTAGCTAGAGCTTGGCGTAATCATGGTCATAGCTGTTTCCTGTGTGAAATTGTTATCCG
CTCACAATTCCACACAACATACGAGCCGGAAGCATAAAGTGTAAAGCCTGGGGTGCCTAATGAGTGAGCT
AACTCACATTAATTGCGTTGCGCTCACTGCCCGCTTTCCAGTCGGGAAACCTGTCGTGCCAGCTGCATTA
ATGAATCGGCCAACGCGCGGGGAGAGGCGGTTTGCGTATTGGGCGCTCTTCCGCTTCCTCGCTCACTGAC
TCGCTGCGCTCGGTCGTTCGGCTGCGGCGAGCGGTATCAGCTCACTCAAAGGCGGTAATACGGTTATCCA
CAGAATCAGGGGATAACGCAGGAAAGAACATGTGAGCAAAAGGCCAGCAAAAGGCCAGGAACCGTAAAAA
GGCCGCGTTGCTGGCGTTTTTCCATAGGCTCCGCCCCCCTGACGAGCATCACAAAAATCGACGCTCAAGT
CAGAGGTGGCGAAACCCGACAGGACTATAAAGATACCAGGCGTTTCCCCCTGGAAGCTCCCTCGTGCGCT
CTCCTGTTCCGACCCTGCCGCTTACCGGATACCTGTCCGCCTTTCTCCCTTCGGGAAGCGTGGCGCTTTC
TCATAGCTCACGCTGTAGGTATCTCAGTTCGGTGTAGGTCGTTCGCTCCAAGCTGGGCTGTGTGCACGAA
CCCCCCGTTCAGCCCGACCGCTGCGCCTTATCCGGTAACTATCGTCTTGAGTCCAACCCGGTAAGACACG
ACTTATCGCCACTGGCAGCAGCCACTGGTAACAGGATTAGCAGAGCGAGGTATGTAGGCGGTGCTACAGA
GTTCTTGAAGTGGTGGCCTAACTACGGCTACACTAGAAGAACAGTATTTGGTATCTGCGCTCTGCTGAAG
CCAGTTACCTTCGGAAAAAGAGTTGGTAGCTCTTGATCCGGCAAACAAACCACCGCTGGTAGCGGTGGTT
TTTTTGTTTGCAAGCAGCAGATTACGCGCAGAAAAAAAGGATCTCAAGAAGATCCTTTGATCTTTTCTAC
GGGGTCTGACGCTCAGTGGAACGAAAACTCACGTTAAGGGATTTTGGTCATGAGATTATCAAAAAGGATC
TTCACCTAGATCCTTTTAAATTAAAAATGAAGTTTTAAATCAATCTAAAGTATATATGAGTAAACTTGGT
CTGACAGTTACCAATGCTTAATCAGTGAGGCACCTATCTCAGCGATCTGTCTATTTCGTTCATCCATAGT
TGCCTGACTCCCCGTCGTGTAGATAACTACGATACGGGAGGGCTTACCATCTGGCCCCAGTGCTGCAATG
ATACCGCGAGACCCACGCTCACCGGCTCCAGATTTATCAGCAATAAACCAGCCAGCCGGAAGGGCCGAGC
GCAGAAGTGGTCCTGCAACTTTATCCGCCTCCATCCAGTCTATTAATTGTTGCCGGGAAGCTAGAGTAAG
TAGTTCGCCAGTTAATAGTTTGCGCAACGTTGTTGCCATTGCTACAGGCATCGTGGTGTCACGCTCGTCG
TTTGGTATGGCTTCATTCAGCTCCGGTTCCCAACGATCAAGGCGAGTTACATGATCCCCCATGTTGTGCA
AAAAAGCGGTTAGCTCCTTCGGTCCTCCGATCGTTGTCAGAAGTAAGTTGGCCGCAGTGTTATCACTCAT
GGTTATGGCAGCACTGCATAATTCTCTTACTGTCATGCCATCCGTAAGATGCTTTTCTGTGACTGGTGAG
TACTCAACCAAGTCATTCTGAGAATAGTGTATGCGGCGACCGAGTTGCTCTTGCCCGGCGTCAATACGGG
ATAATACCGCGCCACATAGCAGAACTTTAAAAGTGCTCATCATTGGAAAACGTTCTTCGGGGCGAAAACT
CTCAAGGATCTTACCGCTGTTGAGATCCAGTTCGATGTAACCCACTCGTGCACCCAACTGATCTTCAGCA
TCTTTTACTTTCACCAGCGTTTCTGGGTGAGCAAAAACAGGAAGGCAAAATGCCGCAAAAAAGGGAATAA
GGGCGACACGGAAATGTTGAATACTCATACTCTTCCTTTTTCAATATTATTGAAGCATTTATCAGGGTTA
TTGTCTCATGAGCGGATACATATTTGAATGTATTTAGAAAAATAAACAAATAGGGGTTCCGCGCACATT
